Addgene plasmid #138665: pSECC-sgSIK1-A
Purpose: Expresses a mouse SIK1-targeting sgRNA, Cas9, and Cre-recombinase
Depositing lab: Reuben Shaw. Depositing organization: Salk Institute for Biological Studies. Publication: The AMPK-Related Kinases SIK1 and SIK3 Mediate Key Tumor-Suppressive Effects of LKB1 in NSCLC. Hollstein PE, Eichner LJ, Brun SN, Kamireddy A, Svensson RU, Vera LI, Ross DS, Rymoff TJ, Hutchins A, Galvez HM, Williams AE, Shokhirev MN, Screaton RA, Berdeaux R, Shaw RJ. Cancer Discov. 2019 Nov;9(11):1606-1627. doi: 10.1158/2159-8290.CD-18-1261. Epub 2019 Jul 26. PubMed 31350328.
Backbone
  Vector backbone: pSECC
  Vector type: Lentiviral
Growth in bacteria
  Bacterial resistance: Ampicillin, 100 μg/mL
  Growth temperature: 30°C
  Growth strain: NEB Stable
  Copy number: Unknown
Gene/Insert
  Gene/Insert name: sgSIK1 mouse
  gRNA/shRNA sequence: CG TCG TAAAAG CCCACCCG G
  Species: M. musculus (mouse)
  Entrez Gene: Sik1 (a.k.a. Hrt-20, Msk, Sik, Sik-1, Snf1lk)
  Promoter: hU6
  Cloning method: Restriction Enzyme; 5′ cloning site unknown (unknown if destroyed)
Terms and licenses: Academic/Nonprofit Terms; Industry Terms: Not Available to Industry
How to cite: pSECC-sgSIK1-A was a gift from Reuben Shaw (Addgene plasmid # 138665 ; http://n2t.net/addgene:138665 ; RRID:Addgene_138665)
