[The description below was written by a language model from this plasmid's Addgene catalogue record and pLannotate feature annotations shown in this document.]
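Description:
pSECC-sgSIK1-A is a lentiviral transfer plasmid of about 12 kb, built on the pSECC backbone. From a single provirus it delivers three components: a guide RNA against mouse Sik1, Streptococcus pyogenes Cas9, and Cre recombinase. In bacteria it is maintained through a high-copy ColE1/pUC-type origin and selected with ampicillin via the β-lactamase gene. The record gives no mammalian drug-selection marker.

The viral portion starts with a CMV enhancer/promoter joined to a truncated HIV-1 5' LTR, which drives genomic RNA production in packaging cells. This is followed by the Ψ packaging signal with a partial gag sequence, the Rev response element for Rev-dependent nuclear export, and a cPPT/CTS element, of which a second copy sits further downstream. A second truncated LTR, preceded by a nef-derived fragment, closes the viral portion.

Two expression units lie between the LTRs. A human U6 RNA polymerase III promoter transcribes the Sik1-targeting spacer fused to the SpCas9 guide scaffold. An EF-1α core promoter drives Cas9, which the annotation tool labels as contiguous N- and C-terminal portions, i.e. one full-length reading frame. The Cre coding sequence follows shortly after. The feature table does not annotate the linker between Cas9 and Cre, so the record does not show how the two are co-expressed. A WPRE downstream enhances transcript expression.

The combination allows Cre-mediated recombination of loxP-flanked alleles and CRISPR disruption of Sik1 in the same transduced cell. According to the associated publication title, the context is the study of SIK-family kinases as mediators of LKB1 tumour suppression in non-small-cell lung cancer.
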