Features (pLannotate 1.2.2; 23 found; start..end, strand, type, name):
     30..82      -  misc_feature   bom (fragment): basis of mobility region from pBR322
    237..616     +  enhancer       CMV enhancer: human cytomegalovirus immediate early enhancer
    617..816     +  promoter       CMV promoter: human cytomegalovirus (CMV) immediate early promoter
    834..1014    +  LTR            5' LTR (truncated): truncated 5' long terminal repeat (LTR) from HIV-1
   1061..1186    +  misc_feature   HIV-1 Ψ: packaging signal of human immunodeficiency virus type 1
   1170..1508    +  CDS            HIV-1 gag (fragment): gag protein from human immunodeficiency virus 1; gag
   1683..1916    +  misc_feature   RRE: The Rev response element (RRE) of HIV-1 allows for Rev-dependent mRNA export from the nucleus to the cytoplasm.
   2293..2393    +  CDS            Rev (fragment): human immunodeficiency virus 1 (HIV-1) Rev protein; rev; enhances nuclear export of unspliced and incompletely spliced viral mRNAs
   2443..2560    +  misc_feature   cPPT/CTS: central polypurine tract and central termination sequence of HIV-1
   2660..2900    +  promoter       U6 promoter: RNA polymerase III promoter for human U6 snRNA
   2930..3005    +  misc_RNA       gRNA scaffold: guide RNA scaffold for the Streptococcus pyogenes CRISPR/Cas9 system
   3053..3170    +  misc_feature   cPPT/CTS: central polypurine tract and central termination sequence of HIV-1
   3269..3480    +  promoter       EF-1α core promoter: core promoter for human elongation factor EF-1α
   3609..5210    +  CDS            Cas9(N): N-terminal portion of Streptococcus pyogenes Cas9 (Zetsche et al., 2015)
   5211..7709    +  CDS            Cas9(C): C-terminal portion of Streptococcus pyogenes Cas9 (Zetsche et al., 2015)
   7852..8882    +  CDS            Cre (fragment): site-specific recombinase Cre is a site-specific recombinase from bacteriophage P1. Recombination occurs at loxP sequences.
   8935..9523    +  misc_feature   WPRE: woodchuck hepatitis virus posttranscriptional regulatory element
   9524..9543    +  misc_feature   MCS (fragment): pBluescript multiple cloning site
   9545..10045   +  CDS            nef (fragment): NEF_HV1LA - Experimental evidence at protein level: Swiss-Prot protein existence level 1. Extracellular Nef protein targets CD4(+) T-lymphocytes for apoptosis by interacting with CXCR4 surface receptors. From Human immunodeficiency virus type 1 group M subtype B (isolate Lai) (HIV-1).
  10052..10232   +  LTR            5' LTR (truncated): truncated 5' long terminal repeat (LTR) from HIV-1
  10294..10882   -  rep_origin     ori: high-copy-number ColE1/pMB1/pBR322/pUC origin of replication
  11053..11913   -  CDS            AmpR: β-lactamase; bla; confers resistance to ampicillin, carbenicillin, and related antibiotics
  11914..12018   -  promoter       AmpR promoter: bla
>Addgene plasmid #138665 | pSECC-sgSIK1-A | addgene full sequence | sequence record 273697 | Addgene NGS Result
TCGACGGATCGGGAGATCTCCCGATCCCCTATGGTGCACTCTCAGTACAATCTGCTCTGATGCCGCATAG
TTAAGCCAGTATCTGCTCCCTGCTTGTGTGTTGGAGGTCGCTGAGTAGTGCGCGAGCAAAATTTAAGCTA
CAACAAGGCAAGGCTTGACCGACAATTGCATGAAGAATCTGCTTAGGGTTAGGCGTTTTGCGCTGCTTCG
CGATGTACGGGCCAGATATACGCGTTGACATTGATTATTGACTAGTTATTAATAGTAATCAATTACGGGG
TCATTAGTTCATAGCCCATATATGGAGTTCCGCGTTACATAACTTACGGTAAATGGCCCGCCTGGCTGAC
CGCCCAACGACCCCCGCCCATTGACGTCAATAATGACGTATGTTCCCATAGTAACGCCAATAGGGACTTT
CCATTGACGTCAATGGGTGGAGTATTTACGGTAAACTGCCCACTTGGCAGTACATCAAGTGTATCATATG
CCAAGTACGCCCCCTATTGACGTCAATGACGGTAAATGGCCCGCCTGGCATTATGCCCAGTACATGACCT
TATGGGACTTTCCTACTTGGCAGTACATCTACGTATTAGTCATCGCTATTACCATGGTGATGCGGTTTTG
GCAGTACATCAATGGGCGTGGATAGCGGTTTGACTCACGGGGATTTCCAAGTCTCCACCCCATTGACGTC
AATGGGAGTTTGTTTTGGCACCAAAATCAACGGGACTTTCCAAAATGTCGTAACAACTCCGCCCCATTGA
CGCAAATGGGCGGTAGGCGTGTACGGTGGGAGGTCTATATAAGCAGCGCGTTTTGCCTGTACTGGGTCTC
TCTGGTTAGACCAGATCTGAGCCTGGGAGCTCTCTGGCTAACTAGGGAACCCACTGCTTAAGCCTCAATA
AAGCTTGCCTTGAGTGCTTCAAGTAGTGTGTGCCCGTCTGTTGTGTGACTCTGGTAACTAGAGATCCCTC
AGACCCTTTTAGTCAGTGTGGAAAATCTCTAGCAGTGGCGCCCGAACAGGGACTTGAAAGCGAAAGGGAA
ACCAGAGGAGCTCTCTCGACGCAGGACTCGGCTTGCTGAAGCGCGCACGGCAAGAGGCGAGGGGCGGCGA
CTGGTGAGTACGCCAAAAATTTTGACTAGCGGAGGCTAGAAGGAGAGAGATGGGTGCGAGAGCGTCAGTA
TTAAGCGGGGGAGAATTAGATCGCGATGGGAAAAAATTCGGTTAAGGCCAGGGGGAAAGAAAAAATATAA
ATTAAAACATATAGTATGGGCAAGCAGGGAGCTAGAACGATTCGCAGTTAATCCTGGCCTGTTAGAAACA
TCAGAAGGCTGTAGACAAATACTGGGACAGCTACAACCATCCCTTCAGACAGGATCAGAAGAACTTAGAT
CATTATATAATACAGTAGCAACCCTCTATTGTGTGCATCAAAGGATAGAGATAAAAGACACCAAGGAAGC
TTTAGACAAGATAGAGGAAGAGCAAAACAAAAGTAAGACCACCGCACAGCAAGCGGCCGGCCGCTGATCT
TCAGACCTGGAGGAGGAGATATGAGGGACAATTGGAGAAGTGAATTATATAAATATAAAGTAGTAAAAAT
TGAACCATTAGGAGTAGCACCCACCAAGGCAAAGAGAAGAGTGGTGCAGAGAGAAAAAAGAGCAGTGGGA
ATAGGAGCTTTGTTCCTTGGGTTCTTGGGAGCAGCAGGAAGCACTATGGGCGCAGCGTCAATGACGCTGA
CGGTACAGGCCAGACAATTATTGTCTGGTATAGTGCAGCAGCAGAACAATTTGCTGAGGGCTATTGAGGC
GCAACAGCATCTGTTGCAACTCACAGTCTGGGGCATCAAGCAGCTCCAGGCAAGAATCCTGGCTGTGGAA
AGATACCTAAAGGATCAACAGCTCCTGGGGATTTGGGGTTGCTCTGGAAAACTCATTTGCACCACTGCTG
TGCCTTGGAATGCTAGTTGGAGTAATAAATCTCTGGAACAGATTTGGAATCACACGACCTGGATGGAGTG
GGACAGAGAAATTAACAATTACACAAGCTTAATACACTCCTTAATTGAAGAATCGCAAAACCAGCAAGAA
AAGAATGAACAAGAATTATTGGAATTAGATAAATGGGCAAGTTTGTGGAATTGGTTTAACATAACAAATT
GGCTGTGGTATATAAAATTATTCATAATGATAGTAGGAGGCTTGGTAGGTTTAAGAATAGTTTTTGCTGT
ACTTTCTATAGTGAATAGAGTTAGGCAGGGATATTCACCATTATCGTTTCAGACCCACCTCCCAACCCCG
AGGGGACCCGACAGGCCCGAAGGAATAGAAGAAGAAGGTGGAGAGAGAGACAGAGACAGATCCATTCGAT
TAGTGAACGGATCGGCACTGCGTGCGCCAATTCTGCAGACAAATGGCAGTATTCATCCACAATTTTAAAA
GAAAAGGGGGGATTGGGGGGTACAGTGCAGGGGAAAGAATAGTAGACATAATAGCAACAGACATACAAAC
TAAAGAATTACAAAAACAAATTACAAAAATTCAAAATTTTCGGGTTTATTACAGGGACAGCAGAGATCCA
GTTTGGTTAGTACCGGGCCCGGGTCGACTAGTGATCAGTGTGAGGGAGTGTAAAGCTGGGTTTCCCAGAG
AGGGCCTATTTCCCATGATTCCTTCATATTTGCATATACGATACAAGGCTGTTAGAGAGATAATTAGAAT
TAATTTGACTGTAAACACAAAGATATTAGTACAAAATACGTGACGTAGAAAGTAATAATTTCTTGGGTAG
TTTGCAGTTTTAAAATTATGTTTTAAAATGGACTATCATATGCTTACCGTAACTTGAAAGTATTTCGATT
TCTTGGCTTTATATATCTTGTGGAAAGGACGAAACACCGCCGGGTGGGCTTTTACGACGGTTTTAGAGCT
AGAAATAGCAAGTTAAAATAAGGCTAGTCCGTTATCAACTTGAAAAAGTGGCACCGAGTCGGTGCTTTTT
TGAATTCTAGATCTTGAGACAAATGGCAGTATTCATCCACAATTTTAAAAGAAAAGGGGGGATTGGGGGG
TACAGTGCAGGGGAAAGAATAGTAGACATAATAGCAACAGACATACAAACTAAAGAATTACAAAAACAAA
TTACAAAAATTCAAAATTTTCGGGTTTATTACAGGGACAGCAGAGATCCACTTTGGCGCCGGCAAACCGC
TGTTCCTAGGAATCCCGAGGCCTTCGAGTGGCTCCGGTGCCCGTCAGTGGGCAGAGCGCACATCGCCCAC
AGTCCCCGAGAAGTTGGGGGGAGGGGTCGGCAATTGAACCGGTGCCTAGAGAAGGTGGCGCGGGGTAAAC
TGGGAAAGTGATGTCGTGTACTGGCTCCGCCTTTTTCCCGAGGGTGGGGGAGAACCGTATATAAGTGCAG
TAGTCGCCGTGAACGTTCTTTTTCGCAACGGGTTTGCCGCCAGAACACAGGTGTCGTGACGCGGGACCCG
ACATTAGCGCTACAGCTTAAGCGGGCCACCATGGATTACAAAGACGATGACGATAAGATGGCCCCAAAGA
AGAAGCGGAAGGTCGGTATCCACGGAGTCCCAGCAGCCGACAAGAAGTACAGCATCGGCCTGGACATCGG
CACCAACTCTGTGGGCTGGGCCGTGATCACCGACGAGTACAAGGTGCCCAGCAAGAAATTCAAGGTGCTG
GGCAACACCGACCGGCACAGCATCAAGAAGAACCTGATCGGAGCCCTGCTGTTCGACAGCGGCGAAACAG
CCGAGGCCACCCGGCTGAAGAGAACCGCCAGAAGAAGATACACCAGACGGAAGAACCGGATCTGCTATCT
GCAAGAGATCTTCAGCAACGAGATGGCCAAGGTGGACGACAGCTTCTTCCACAGACTGGAAGAGTCCTTC
CTGGTGGAAGAGGATAAGAAGCACGAGCGGCACCCCATCTTCGGCAACATCGTGGACGAGGTGGCCTACC
ACGAGAAGTACCCCACCATCTACCACCTGAGAAAGAAACTGGTGGACAGCACCGACAAGGCCGACCTGCG
GCTGATCTATCTGGCCCTGGCCCACATGATCAAGTTCCGGGGCCACTTCCTGATCGAGGGCGACCTGAAC
CCCGACAACAGCGACGTGGACAAGCTGTTCATCCAGCTGGTGCAGACCTACAACCAGCTGTTCGAGGAAA
ACCCCATCAACGCCAGCGGCGTGGACGCCAAGGCCATCCTGTCTGCCAGACTGAGCAAGAGCAGACGGCT
GGAAAATCTGATCGCCCAGCTGCCCGGCGAGAAGAAGAATGGCCTGTTCGGAAACCTGATTGCCCTGAGC
CTGGGCCTGACCCCCAACTTCAAGAGCAACTTCGACCTGGCCGAGGATGCCAAACTGCAGCTGAGCAAGG
ACACCTACGACGACGACCTGGACAACCTGCTGGCCCAGATCGGCGACCAGTACGCCGACCTGTTTCTGGC
CGCCAAGAACCTGTCCGACGCCATCCTGCTGAGCGACATCCTGAGAGTGAACACCGAGATCACCAAGGCC
CCCCTGAGCGCCTCTATGATCAAGAGATACGACGAGCACCACCAGGACCTGACCCTGCTGAAAGCTCTCG
TGCGGCAGCAGCTGCCTGAGAAGTACAAAGAGATTTTCTTCGACCAGAGCAAGAACGGCTACGCCGGCTA
CATTGACGGCGGAGCCAGCCAGGAAGAGTTCTACAAGTTCATCAAGCCCATCCTGGAAAAGATGGACGGC
ACCGAGGAACTGCTCGTGAAGCTGAACAGAGAGGACCTGCTGCGGAAGCAGCGGACCTTCGACAACGGCA
GCATCCCCCACCAGATCCACCTGGGAGAGCTGCACGCCATTCTGCGGCGGCAGGAAGATTTTTACCCATT
CCTGAAGGACAACCGGGAAAAGATCGAGAAGATCCTGACCTTCCGCATCCCCTACTACGTGGGCCCTCTG
GCCAGGGGAAACAGCAGATTCGCCTGGATGACCAGAAAGAGCGAGGAAACCATCACCCCCTGGAACTTCG
AGGAAGTGGTGGACAAGGGCGCTTCCGCCCAGAGCTTCATCGAGCGGATGACCAACTTCGATAAGAACCT
GCCCAACGAGAAGGTGCTGCCCAAGCACAGCCTGCTGTACGAGTACTTCACCGTGTATAACGAGCTGACC
AAAGTGAAATACGTGACCGAGGGAATGAGAAAGCCCGCCTTCCTGAGCGGCGAGCAGAAAAAGGCCATCG
TGGACCTGCTGTTCAAGACCAACCGGAAAGTGACCGTGAAGCAGCTGAAAGAGGACTACTTCAAGAAAAT
CGAGTGCTTCGACTCCGTGGAAATCTCCGGCGTGGAAGATCGGTTCAACGCCTCCCTGGGCACATACCAC
GATCTGCTGAAAATTATCAAGGACAAGGACTTCCTGGACAATGAGGAAAACGAGGACATTCTGGAAGATA
TCGTGCTGACCCTGACACTGTTTGAGGACAGAGAGATGATCGAGGAACGGCTGAAAACCTATGCCCACCT
GTTCGACGACAAAGTGATGAAGCAGCTGAAGCGGCGGAGATACACCGGCTGGGGCAGGCTGAGCCGGAAG
CTGATCAACGGCATCCGGGACAAGCAGTCCGGCAAGACAATCCTGGATTTCCTGAAGTCCGACGGCTTCG
CCAACAGAAACTTCATGCAGCTGATCCACGACGACAGCCTGACCTTTAAAGAGGACATCCAGAAAGCCCA
GGTGTCCGGCCAGGGCGATAGCCTGCACGAGCACATTGCCAATCTGGCCGGCAGCCCCGCCATTAAGAAG
GGCATCCTGCAGACAGTGAAGGTGGTGGACGAGCTCGTGAAAGTGATGGGCCGGCACAAGCCCGAGAACA
TCGTGATCGAAATGGCCAGAGAGAACCAGACCACCCAGAAGGGACAGAAGAACAGCCGCGAGAGAATGAA
GCGGATCGAAGAGGGCATCAAAGAGCTGGGCAGCCAGATCCTGAAAGAACACCCCGTGGAAAACACCCAG
CTGCAGAACGAGAAGCTGTACCTGTACTACCTGCAGAATGGGCGGGATATGTACGTGGACCAGGAACTGG
ACATCAACCGGCTGTCCGACTACGATGTGGACCATATCGTGCCTCAGAGCTTTCTGAAGGACGACTCCAT
CGACAACAAGGTGCTGACCAGAAGCGACAAGAACCGGGGCAAGAGCGACAACGTGCCCTCCGAAGAGGTC
GTGAAGAAGATGAAGAACTACTGGCGGCAGCTGCTGAACGCCAAGCTGATTACCCAGAGAAAGTTCGACA
ATCTGACCAAGGCCGAGAGAGGCGGCCTGAGCGAACTGGATAAGGCCGGCTTCATCAAGAGACAGCTGGT
GGAAACCCGGCAGATCACAAAGCACGTGGCACAGATCCTGGACTCCCGGATGAACACTAAGTACGACGAG
AATGACAAGCTGATCCGGGAAGTGAAAGTGATCACCCTGAAGTCCAAGCTGGTGTCCGATTTCCGGAAGG
ATTTCCAGTTTTACAAAGTGCGCGAGATCAACAACTACCACCACGCCCACGACGCCTACCTGAACGCCGT
CGTGGGAACCGCCCTGATCAAAAAGTACCCTAAGCTGGAAAGCGAGTTCGTGTACGGCGACTACAAGGTG
TACGACGTGCGGAAGATGATCGCCAAGAGCGAGCAGGAAATCGGCAAGGCTACCGCCAAGTACTTCTTCT
ACAGCAACATCATGAACTTTTTCAAGACCGAGATTACCCTGGCCAACGGCGAGATCCGGAAGCGGCCTCT
GATCGAGACAAACGGCGAAACCGGGGAGATCGTGTGGGATAAGGGCCGGGATTTTGCCACCGTGCGGAAA
GTGCTGAGCATGCCCCAAGTGAATATCGTGAAAAAGACCGAGGTGCAGACAGGCGGCTTCAGCAAAGAGT
CTATCCTGCCCAAGAGGAACAGCGATAAGCTGATCGCCAGAAAGAAGGACTGGGACCCTAAGAAGTACGG
CGGCTTCGACAGCCCCACCGTGGCCTATTCTGTGCTGGTGGTGGCCAAAGTGGAAAAGGGCAAGTCCAAG
AAACTGAAGAGTGTGAAAGAGCTGCTGGGGATCACCATCATGGAAAGAAGCAGCTTCGAGAAGAATCCCA
TCGACTTTCTGGAAGCCAAGGGCTACAAAGAAGTGAAAAAGGACCTGATCATCAAGCTGCCTAAGTACTC
CCTGTTCGAGCTGGAAAACGGCAGGAAGAGAATGCTGGCCTCTGCCGGCGAACTGCAGAAGGGAAACGAA
CTGGCCCTGCCCTCCAAATATGTGAACTTCCTGTACCTGGCCAGCCACTATGAGAAGCTGAAGGGCTCCC
CCGAGGATAATGAGCAGAAACAGCTGTTTGTGGAACAGCACAAGCACTACCTGGACGAGATCATCGAGCA
GATCAGCGAGTTCTCCAAGAGAGTGATCCTGGCCGACGCTAATCTGGACAAAGTGCTGTCCGCCTACAAC
AAGCACCGGGATAAGCCCATCAGAGAGCAGGCCGAGAATATCATCCACCTGTTTACCCTGACCAATCTGG
GAGCCCCTGCCGCCTTCAAGTACTTTGACACCACCATCGACCGGAAGAGGTACACCAGCACCAAAGAGGT
GCTGGACGCCACCCTGATCCACCAGAGCATCACCGGCCTGTACGAGACACGGATCGACCTGTCTCAGCTG
GGAGGCGACAAGCGTCCTGCTGCTACTAAGAAAGCTGGTCAAGCTAAGAAAAAGAAAGCTAGCGGCAGCG
GCGCCACCAACTTCAGCCTGCTGAAGCAGGCCGGCGACGTGGAGGAGAACCCCGGCCCCATGCCCAAGAA
GAAGAGGAAGGTGTCCAATTTACTGACCGTACACCAAAATTTGCCTGCATTACCGGTCGATGCAACGAGT
GATGAGGTTCGCAAGAACCTGATGGACATGTTCAGGGATCGCCAGGCGTTTTCTGAGCATACCTGGAAAA
TGCTTCTGTCCGTTTGCCGGTCGTGGGCGGCATGGTGCAAGTTGAATAACCGGAAATGGTTTCCCGCAGA
ACCTGAAGATGTTCGCGATTATCTTCTATATCTTCAGGCGCGCGGTCTGGCAGTAAAAACTATCCAGCAA
CATTTGGGCCAGCTAAACATGCTTCATCGTCGGTCCGGGCTGCCACGACCAAGTGACAGCAATGCTGTTT
CACTGGTTATGCGGCGGATCCGAAAAGAAAACGTTGATGCCGGTGAACGTGCAAAACAGGCTCTAGCGTT
CGAACGCACTGATTTCGACCAGGTTCGTTCACTCATGGAAAATAGCGATCGCTGCCAGGATATACGTAAT
CTGGCATTTCTGGGGATTGCTTATAACACCCTGTTACGTATAGCCGAAATTGCCAGGATCAGGGTTAAAG
ATATCTCACGTACTGACGGTGGGAGAATGTTAATCCATATTGGCAGAACGAAAACGCTGGTTAGCACCGC
AGGTGTAGAGAAGGCACTTAGCCTGGGGGTAACTAAACTGGTCGAGCGATGGATTTCCGTATCTGGTGTA
GCTGATGATCCGAATAACTACCTGTTTTGCCGGGTCAGAAAAAATGGTGTTGCCGCGCCATCTGCCACCA
GCCAGCTATCAACTCGCGCCCTGGAAGGGATTTTTGAAGCAACTCATCGATTGATTTACGGCGCTAAGGA
TGACTCTGGTCAGAGATACCTGGCCTGGTCTGGACACAGTGCCCGTGTCGGAGCCGCGCGAGATATGGCC
CGCGCTGGAGTTTCAATACCGGGGATCATGCAAGCTGGTGGCTGGACCAATGTAAATATTGTCATGAACT
ATATCCGTAACCTGGATAGTGAAACAGGGGCAATGGTGCGCCTGCTGGAAGATGGCGATTAGAAACGTTG
TTGTTTGGGGTTGAATTACTCTTCTAGACCGCGGCGCGCCCGATAATCAACCTCTGGATTACAAAATTTG
TGAAAGATTGACTGGTATTCTTAACTATGTTGCTCCTTTTACGCTATGTGGATACGCTGCTTTAATGCCT
TTGTATCATGCTATTGCTTCCCGTATGGCTTTCATTTTCTCCTCCTTGTATAAATCCTGGTTGCTGTCTC
TTTATGAGGAGTTGTGGCCCGTTGTCAGGCAACGTGGCGTGGTGTGCACTGTGTTTGCTGACGCAACCCC
CACTGGTTGGGGCATTGCCACCACCTGTCAGCTCCTTTCCGGGACTTTCGCTTTCCCCCTCCCTATTGCC
ACGGCGGAACTCATCGCCGCCTGCCTTGCCCGCTGCTGGACAGGGGCTCGGCTGTTGGGCACTGACAATT
CCGTGGTGTTGTCGGGGAAATCATCGTCCTTTCCTTGGCTGCTCGCCTGTGTTGCCACCTGGATTCTGCG
CGGGACGTCCTTCTGCTACGTCCCTTCGGCCCTCAATCCAGCGGACCTTCCTTCCCGCGGCCTGCTGCCG
GCTCTGCGGCCTCTTCCGCGTCTTCGCCTTCGCCCTCAGACGAGTCGGATCTCCCTTTGGGCCGCCTCCC
CGCATCGATACCGTCGACCTCGATCGAGACCTAGAAAAACATGGAGCAATCACAAGTAGCAATACAGCAG
CTACCAATGCTGATTGTGCCTGGCTAGAAGCACAAGAGGAGGAGGAGGTGGGTTTTCCAGTCACACCTCA
GGTACCTTTAAGACCAATGACTTACAAGGCAGCTGTAGATCTTAGCCACTTTTTAAAAGAAAAGGGGGGA
CTGGAAGGGCTAATTCACTCCCAACGAAGACAAGATATCCTTGATCTGTGGATCTACCACACACAAGGCT
ACTTCCCTGATTGGCAGAACTACACACCAGGGCCAGGGATCAGATATCCACTGACCTTTGGATGGTGCTA
CAAGCTAGTACCAGTTGAGCAAGAGAAGGTAGAAGAAGCCAATGAAGGAGAGAACACCCGCTTGTTACAC
CCTGTGAGCCTGCATGGGATGGATGACCCGGAGAGAGAAGTATTAGAGTGGAGGTTTGACAGCCGCCTAG
CATTTCATCACATGGCCCGAGAGCTGCATCCGGACTGTACTGGGTCTCTCTGGTTAGACCAGATCTGAGC
CTGGGAGCTCTCTGGCTAACTAGGGAACCCACTGCTTAAGCCTCAATAAAGCTTGCCTTGAGTGCTTCAA
GTAGTGTGTGCCCGTCTGTTGTGTGACTCTGGTAACTAGAGATCCCTCAGACCCTTTTAGTCAGTGTGGA
AAATCTCTAGCAGCATGTGAGCAAAAGGCCAGCAAAAGGCCAGGAACCGTAAAAAGGCCGCGTTGCTGGC
GTTTTTCCATAGGCTCCGCCCCCCTGACGAGCATCACAAAAATCGACGCTCAAGTCAGAGGTGGCGAAAC
CCGACAGGACTATAAAGATACCAGGCGTTTCCCCCTGGAAGCTCCCTCGTGCGCTCTCCTGTTCCGACCC
TGCCGCTTACCGGATACCTGTCCGCCTTTCTCCCTTCGGGAAGCGTGGCGCTTTCTCATAGCTCACGCTG
TAGGTATCTCAGTTCGGTGTAGGTCGTTCGCTCCAAGCTGGGCTGTGTGCACGAACCCCCCGTTCAGCCC
GACCGCTGCGCCTTATCCGGTAACTATCGTCTTGAGTCCAACCCGGTAAGACACGACTTATCGCCACTGG
CAGCAGCCACTGGTAACAGGATTAGCAGAGCGAGGTATGTAGGCGGTGCTACAGAGTTCTTGAAGTGGTG
GCCTAACTACGGCTACACTAGAAGAACAGTATTTGGTATCTGCGCTCTGCTGAAGCCAGTTACCTTCGGA
AAAAGAGTTGGTAGCTCTTGATCCGGCAAACAAACCACCGCTGGTAGCGGTGGTTTTTTTGTTTGCAAGC
AGCAGATTACGCGCAGAAAAAAAGGATCTCAAGAAGATCCTTTGATCTTTTCTACGGGGTCTGACGCTCA
GTGGAACGAAAACTCACGTTAAGGGATTTTGGTCATGAGATTATCAAAAAGGATCTTCACCTAGATCCTT
TTAAATTAAAAATGAAGTTTTAAATCAATCTAAAGTATATATGAGTAAACTTGGTCTGACAGTTACCAAT
GCTTAATCAGTGAGGCACCTATCTCAGCGATCTGTCTATTTCGTTCATCCATAGTTGCCTGACTCCCCGT
CGTGTAGATAACTACGATACGGGAGGGCTTACCATCTGGCCCCAGTGCTGCAATGATACCGCGAGACCCA
CGCTCACCGGCTCCAGATTTATCAGCAATAAACCAGCCAGCCGGAAGGGCCGAGCGCAGAAGTGGTCCTG
CAACTTTATCCGCCTCCATCCAGTCTATTAATTGTTGCCGGGAAGCTAGAGTAAGTAGTTCGCCAGTTAA
TAGTTTGCGCAACGTTGTTGCCATTGCTACAGGCATCGTGGTGTCACGCTCGTCGTTTGGTATGGCTTCA
TTCAGCTCCGGTTCCCAACGATCAAGGCGAGTTACATGATCCCCCATGTTGTGCAAAAAAGCGGTTAGCT
CCTTCGGTCCTCCGATCGTTGTCAGAAGTAAGTTGGCCGCAGTGTTATCACTCATGGTTATGGCAGCACT
GCATAATTCTCTTACTGTCATGCCATCCGTAAGATGCTTTTCTGTGACTGGTGAGTACTCAACCAAGTCA
TTCTGAGAATAGTGTATGCGGCGACCGAGTTGCTCTTGCCCGGCGTCAATACGGGATAATACCGCGCCAC
ATAGCAGAACTTTAAAAGTGCTCATCATTGGAAAACGTTCTTCGGGGCGAAAACTCTCAAGGATCTTACC
GCTGTTGAGATCCAGTTCGATGTAACCCACTCGTGCACCCAACTGATCTTCAGCATCTTTTACTTTCACC
AGCGTTTCTGGGTGAGCAAAAACAGGAAGGCAAAATGCCGCAAAAAAGGGAATAAGGGCGACACGGAAAT
GTTGAATACTCATACTCTTCCTTTTTCAATATTATTGAAGCATTTATCAGGGTTATTGTCTCATGAGCGG
ATACATATTTGAATGTATTTAGAAAAATAAACAAATAGGGGTTCCGCGCACATTTCCCCGAAAAGTGCCA
CCTGACG
