>Addgene plasmid #138665 | pSECC-sgSIK1-A | depositor partial sequence | sequence record 267989 | hU6 FWD Sequence
CCCGTAATTTCGATTTCTTGGCTTTATATATCTTGTGGAAGGACGAAACACCGCCGGGTGGGCTTTTACG
ACGGTTTTAGAGCTAGAAATAGCAAGTTAAAATAAGGCTAGTCCGTTATCAACTTGAAAAAGTGGCACCG
AGTCGGTGCTTTTTTGAATTCTAGATCTTGAGACAAATGGCAGTATTCATCCACAATTTTAAAAGAAAAG
GGGGGATTGGGGGGTACAGTGCAGGGGAAAGAATAGTAGACATAATAGCAACAGACATACAAACTAAAGA
ATTACAAAAACAAATTACAAAAATTCAAAATTTTCGGGTTTATTACAGGGACAGCAGAGATCCACTTTGG
CGCCGGCAAACCGCTGTTCCTAGGAATCCCGAGGCCTTCGAGTGGCTCCGGTGCCCGTCAGTGGGCAGAG
CGCACATCGCCCACAGTCCCCGAGAAGTTGGGGGGAGGGGTCGGCAATTGAACCGGTGCCTAGAGAAGGT
GGCGCGGGGTAAACTGGGAAAGTGATGTCGTGTACTGGCTCCGCCTTTTTCCCGAGGGTGGGGGAGAACC
GTATATAAGTGCAGTAGTCGCCGTGAACGTTCTTTTTCGCAACGGGTTTGCCGCCAGAACACAGGTGTCG
TGACGCGGGACCCGACATTAGCGCTACAGCTTAAGCGGGCCACCATGGATTACAAAGACGATGACGATAA
GATGGCCCCAAAGAAGAAGCGGAAGGTCGGTATCCACGGAGTCCCAGCAGCCGACAAGAAGTACAGCATC
GGCCTGGACATCGGCACCAACTCTGTGGGCTGGGCCGTGATCACCGACGAGTACAAGTGCCCAGCAAGAA
ATTCAAGGTGCTGGGCAACACCGACCGGCACAGCATCAAGAAGAACCTGATCGGAGCCCTGCTGTTCGAC
AGCGGCGAAACAGCCGAGGCCACCCGGCTGAGAGAACCGCCAGAAGAGATACACCAGACGAAGAACCGGA
TCTGCTATCTGCAGAGATCTTCAGCACGAGATGGCCAGGTGGACGACAGCTTCTTCCACAGACTGAGAGT
CTTCCTGGTGAGAGATAAGAGCACGAGCGGCACCCATCTCGCACATCGTGACGAGTGCTACCACGAGAGG
TACCCCACATCTACACTGAGAAGACTGTGACGGCACGACAGNGACTGCGCTGAATCTATCTGNCTNCNCA
TGTATCAGTCGNNNAATTCCTGATCAGGGCACTGANCGGACACGCGACGTNNNAGACTGTTTCTCTACTC
ACC
